>Addgene plasmid #157304 | pD649-HAsp-PSG11-COMP5AP-AviTag-9xHis | depositor full sequence | sequence record 303717 | Full Sequence
TTTCAATATTATTGAAGCATTTATCAGGGTTATTGTCTCATGAGCGGATACATATTTGAATGTATTTAGA
AAAATAAACAAATAGGGGTCAGTGTTACAACCAATTAACCAATTCTGAACATTATCGCGAGCCCATTTAT
ACCTGAATATGGCTCATAACACCCCTTGCTCATGACCAAAATCCCTTAACGTGAGTTACGCGCGCGTCGT
TCCACTGAGCGTCAGACCCCGTAGAAAAGATCAAAGGATCTTCTTGAGATCCTTTTTTTCTGCGCGTAAT
CTGCTGCTTGCAAACAAAAAAACCACCGCTACCAGCGGTGGTTTGTTTGCCGGATCAAGAGCTACCAACT
CTTTTTCCGAAGGTAACTGGCTTCAGCAGAGCGCAGATACCAAATACTGTTCTTCTAGTGTAGCCGTAGT
TAGCCCACCACTTCAAGAACTCTGTAGCACCGCCTACATACCTCGCTCTGCTAATCCTGTTACCAGTGGC
TGCTGCCAGTGGCGATAAGTCGTGTCTTACCGGGTTGGACTCAAGACGATAGTTACCGGATAAGGCGCAG
CGGTCGGGCTGAACGGGGGGTTCGTGCACACAGCCCAGCTTGGAGCGAACGACCTACACCGAACTGAGAT
ACCTACAGCGTGAGCTATGAGAAAGCGCCACGCTTCCCGAAGGGAGAAAGGCGGACAGGTATCCGGTAAG
CGGCAGGGTCGGAACAGGAGAGCGCACGAGGGAGCTTCCAGGGGGAAACGCCTGGTATCTTTATAGTCCT
GTCGGGTTTCGCCACCTCTGACTTGAGCGTCGATTTTTGTGATGCTCGTCAGGGGGGCGGAGCCTATGGA
AAAACGCCAGCAACGCGGCCTTTTTACGGTTCCTGGCCTTTTGCTGGCCTTTTGCTCACATGTTCTTTCC
TGCGTTATCCCCTGATTCTGTGGATAACCGTATTACCGCCTTTGAGTGAGCTGATACCGCTCGCCGCAGC
CGAACGACCGAGCGCAGCGAGTCAGTGAGCGAGGAAGCGGAAGGCGAGAGTAGGGAACTGCCAGGCATCA
AACTAAGCAGAAGGCCCCTGACGGATGGCCTTTTTGCGTTTCTACAAACTCTTTCTGTGTTGTAAAACGA
CGGCCAGTCTTAAGCTCGGGCCCCCTGGGCGGTTCTGATAACGAGTAATCGTTAATCCGCAAATAACGTA
AAAACCCGCTTCGGCGGGTTTTTTTATGGGGGGAGTTTAGGGAAAGAGCATTTGTCAGAATATTTAAGGG
CGCCTGTCACTTTGCTTGATATATGAGAATTATTTAACCTTATAAATGAGAAAAAAGCAACGCACTTTAA
ATAAGATACGTTGCTTTTTCGATTGATGAACACCTATAATTAAACTATTCATCTATTATTTATGATTTTT
TGTATATACAATATTTCTAGTTTGTTAAAGAGAATTAAGAAAATAAATCTCGAAAATAATAAAGGGAAAA
TCAGTTTTTGATATCAAAATTATACATGTCAACGATAATACAAAATATAATACAAACTATAAGATGTTAT
CAGTATTTATTATCATTTAGAATAAATTTTGTGTCGCCCTTAATTGTGAGCGGATAACAATTACGAGCTT
CATGCACAGTGGCGTTGACTCAATATTGGCCATTAGCCATATTATTCATTGGTTATATAGCATAAATCAA
TATTGGCTATTGGCCATTGCATACGTTGTATCTATATCATAATATGTACATTTATATTGGCTCATGTCCA
ATATGACCGCCATGTTGGCATTGATTATTGACTAGTTATTAATAGTAATCAATTACGGGGTCATTAGTTC
ATAGCCCATATATGGAGTTCCGCGTTACATAACTTACGGTAAATGGCCCGCCTGGCTGACCGCCCAACGA
CCCCCGCCCATTGACGTCAATAATGACGTATGTTCCCATAGTAACGCCAATAGGGACTTTCCATTGACGT
CAATGGGTGGAGTATTTACGGTAAACTGCCCACTTGGCAGTACATCAAGTGTATCATATGCCAAGTACGC
CCCCTATTGACGTCAATGACGGTAAATGGCCCGCCTGGCATTATGCCCAGTACATGACCTTATGGGACTT
TCCTACTTGGCAGTACATCTACGTATTAGTCATCGCTATTACCATGGTGATGCGGTTTTGGCAGTACATC
AATGGGCGTGGATAGCGGTTTGACTCACGGGGATTTCCAAGTCTCCACCCCATTGACGTCAATGGGAGTT
TGTTTTGGCACCAAAATCAACGGGACTTTCCAAAATGTCGTAACAACTCCGCCCCATTGACGCAAATGGG
CGGTAGGCGTGTACGGTGGGAGGTCTATATAAGCAGAGCTCGTTTAGTGAACCGTCAGATCGCCTGGAGA
CGCCATCCACGCTGTTTTGACCTCCATAGAAGACACCGGGACCGATCCAGCCTCCGCGGCCGGGAACGGT
GCATTGGAACGCGGATTCCCCGTGCCAAGAGTGACGTAAGTACCGCCTATAGAGTCTATAGGCCCACCCC
CTTGGCTTCGTTAGAACGCGGCTACAATTAATACATAACCTTATGTATCATACACATACGATTTAGGTGA
CACTATAGAATAACATCCACTTTGCCTTTCTCTCCACAGGTGTCCACTCCCAGGTCCAACTGCACCTCGG
TTCTATCGAAAACGCGCCTGCTAGCGCCACCATGAAGACCATCATTGCCCTGAGCTACATCTTCTGCCTG
GTGTTCGCTGCGGCCGCCCAAGTGATGATTGAAGCCCAGCCTCCTAAGGTGTCCGAGGGCAAAGATGTGC
TGCTGCTGGTGCACAACCTGCCTCAGAATCTGACCGGCTACATCTGGTACAAGGGCCAGATCCGGGACCT
GTACCACTACATCACCAGCTACGTGGTGGACGGCCAGATCATCATCTACGGCCCTGCCTACAGCGGCAGA
GAAACCGTGTACAGCAATGCCAGCCTGCTGATCCAGAACGTGACAAGAGAGGATGCCGGCAGCTACACCC
TGCACATCATTAAGAGAGGCGACGGCACAAGAGGCGTGACAGGCTACTTCACCTTCACACTGTACCTGGA
AACCCCTAAGCCTAGCATCAGCAGCTCCAATCTGAACCCCAGAGAAGCCATGGAAACCGTGATCCTGACC
TGCAATCCCGAGACACCTGATGCCTCTTACCTGTGGTGGATGAACGGCCAGAGCCTGCCTATGACACACA
GAATGCAGCTGAGCGAGACAAACAGAACCCTGTTCCTGTTCGGCGTGACCAAGTACACAGCCGGACCTTA
CGAGTGCGAGATCTGGAATTCTGGCAGCGCCAGCAGATCTGACCCCGTGACACTGAATCTGCTGCACGGC
CCTGATCTGCCCAGAATTTTTCCCAGCGTGACCAGCTACTACTCCGGCGAGAATCTGGATCTGAGCTGCT
TCGCCAACAGCAACCCTCCTGCTCAGTACAGCTGGACCATCAACGGCAAGTTTCAGCTGTCCGGCCAGAA
GCTGTTCATTCCTCAGATCACCCCAAAGCACAACGGCCTGTACGCCTGTAGCGCCAGAAATTCTGCCACA
GGCGAGGAAAGCAGCACCAGCCTGACAATCAGAGTGATCGCTCCTCCTGGCCTGGGCACCTTCGCCTTCA
ACAATCCTACAGGCGCGCCGGAAGATCAAGTTGATCCAAGATTGATTGATGGCAAGGGCGGATCTCTGGA
GGTGCTGTTCCAGGGACCAGGCGGAAGCGGCAATCCCGGCGGCGATCTGGCCCCCCAGATGCTGCGCGAG
CTGCAGGAGACCAATGCCGCCCTGCAGGACGTGCGCGAGCTGCTGCGCCACCGCGTGAAGGAGATCACCT
TCCTGAAGAACACCGTGATGGAGTGCGACGCCTGCGGTATGCAGCCCTCTAGAGGCTCCGGCTCCATCAT
CCCAGTTGAGGAGGAGAACCCGGACTTCTGGAACCGCGAGGCAGCCGAGGCCCTGGGTGCCGCCAAGAAG
CTGCAGCCTGCACAGACAGCCGCCAAGAACCTCATCATCTTCCTGGGCGATGGGATGGGGGTGTCTACGG
TGACAGCTGCCAGGATCCTAAAAGGGCAGAAGAAGGACAAACTGGGGCCTGAGATACCCCTGGCCATGGA
CCGCTTCCCATATGTGGCTCTGTCCAAGACATACAATGTAGACAAACATGTGCCAGACAGTGGAGCCACA
GCCACGGCCTACCTGTGCGGGGTCAAGGGCAACTTCCAGACCATTGGCTTGAGTGCAGCCGCCCGCTTTA
ACCAGTGCAACACGACACGCGGCAACGAGGTCATCTCCGTGATGAATCGGGCCAAGAAAGCAGGGAAGTC
AGTGGGAGTGGTAACCACCACACGAGTGCAGCACGCCTCGCCAGCCGGCACCTACGCCCACACGGTGAAC
CGCAACTGGTACTCGGACGCCGACGTGCCTGCCTCGGCCCGCCAGGAGGGGTGCCAGGACATCGCTACGC
AGCTCATCTCCAACATGGACATTGACGTGATCCTAGGTGGAGGCCGAAAGTACATGTTTCGCATGGGAAC
CCCAGACCCTGAGTACCCAGATGACTACAGCCAAGGTGGGACCAGGCTGGACGGGAAGAATCTGGTGCAG
GAATGGCTGGCGAAGCGCCAGGGTGCCCGGTATGTGTGGAACCGCACTGAGCTCATGCAGGCTTCCCTGG
ACCCGTCTGTGACCCATCTCATGGGTCTCTTTGAGCCTGGAGACATGAAATACGAGATCCACCGAGACTC
CACACTGGACCCCTCCCTGATGGAGATGACAGAGGCTGCCCTGCGCCTGCTGAGCAGGAACCCCCGCGGC
TTCTTCCTCTTCGTGGAGGGTGGTCGCATCGACCATGGTCATCATGAAAGCAGGGCTTACCGGGCACTGA
CTGAGACGATCATGTTCGACGACGCCATTGAGAGGGCGGGCCAGCTCACCAGCGAGGAGGACACGCTGAG
CCTCGTCACTGCCGACCACTCCCACGTCTTCTCCTTCGGAGGCTACCCCCTGCGAGGGAGCTCCATCTTC
GGGCTGGCCCCTGGCAAGGCCCGGGACAGGAAGGCCTACACGGTCCTCCTATACGGAAACGGTCCAGGCT
ATGTGCTCAAGGACGGCGCCCGGCCGGATGTTACCGAGAGCGAGAGCGGGAGCCCCGAGTATCGGCAGCA
GTCAGCAGTGCCCCTGGACGAAGAGACCCACGCAGGCGAGGACGTGGCGGTGTTCGCGCGCGGCCCGCAG
GCGCACCTGGTTCACGGCGTGCAGGAGCAGACCTTCATAGCGCACGTCATGGCCTTCGCCGCCTGCCTGG
AGCCCTACACCGCCTGCGACCTGGCGCCCCCCGCCGGCACCACCGACGCCGCGCACCCGGGTGGCGGAGG
ACTGAACGACATCTTCGAGGCTCAGAAAATCGAATGGCACGAACATCACCATCACCATCACCATCACCAT
TAAGGCCGGCCTGTAGTCACTGGCACAACGCGTTACCCGGTAAGCCAATCGGGTATACACGGTCGTCATA
CTGCAGACAGGGTTCTTCTACTTTGCAAGATAGTCTTGAGTAGTAAAATAAATAGATAGAGAAAATCAGC
CTCGACTGTGCCTTCTAGTTGCCAGCCATCTGTTGTTTGCCCCTCCCCCGTGCCTTCCTTGACCCTGGAA
GGTGCCACTCCCACTGTCCTTTCCTAATAAAATGAGGAAATTGCATCACAACACTCAACCCTATCTCGGT
CTATTCTTTTGATTTATAAGGGATTTTGCCGATTTCGGCCTATTGGTTAAAAAATGAGCTGATTTAACAA
AAATTTAACGCGAATTAATTCTGTGGAATGTGTGTCAGTTAGGGTGTGGAAAGTCCCCAGGCTCCCCAGC
AGGCAGAAGTATGCAAAGCATGCATCTCAATTAGTCAGCAACCAGGTGTGGAAAGTCCCCAGGCTCCCCA
GCAGGCAGAAGTATGCAAAGCATGCATCTCAATTAGTCAGCAACCATAGTCCCGCCCCTAACTCCGCCCA
TCCCGCCCCTAACTCCGCCCAGTTCCGCCCATTCTCCGCCCCATGGCTGACTAATTTTTTTTATTTATGC
AGAGGCCGAGGCCGCCTCTGCCTCTGAGCTATTCCAGAAGTAGTGAGGAGGCTTTTTTGGAGGCCTAGGC
TTTTGCAAAAAGCTCCCGGGAGCTTGTATATCCATTTTCGGATCTGATCAGCACGTGTTGACAATTAATC
ATCGGCATAGTATATCGGCATAGTATAATACGACAAGGTGAGGAACTAAACCATGACCGAGTACAAGCCC
ACGGTGCGCCTCGCCACCCGCGACGACGTCCCCAGGGCCGTACGCACCCTCGCCGCCGCGTTCGCCGACT
ACCCCGCCACGCGCCACACCGTCGATCCGGACCGCCACATCGAGCGGGTCACCGAGCTGCAAGAACTCTT
CCTCACGCGCGTCGGGCTCGACATCGGCAAGGTGTGGGTCGCGGACGACGGCGCCGCGGTGGCGGTCTGG
ACCACGCCGGAGAGCGTCGAAGCGGGGGCGGTGTTCGCCGAGATCGGCCCGCGCATGGCCGAGTTGAGCG
GTTCCCGGCTGGCCGCGCAGCAACAGATGGAAGGCCTCCTGGCGCCGCACCGGCCCAAGGAGCCCGCGTG
GTTCCTGGCCACCGTCGGCGTCTCGCCCGACCACCAGGGCAAGGGTCTGGGCAGCGCCGTCGTGCTCCCC
GGAGTGGAGGCGGCCGAGCGCGCCGGGGTGCCCGCCTTCCTGGAGACATCCGCGCCCCGCAACCTCCCCT
TCTACGAGCGGCTCGGCTTCACCGTCACCGCCGACGTCGAGGTGCCCGAAGGACCGCGCACCTGGTGCAT
GACCCGCAAGCCCGGTGCCTGACACGTGCTACGAGATTTCGATTCCACCGCCGCCTTCTATGAAAGGTTG
GGCTTCGGAATCGTTTTCCGGGACGCCGGCTGGATGATCCTCCAGCGCGGGGATCTCATGCTGGAGTTCT
TCGCCCACCCCAACTTGTTTATTGCAGCTTATAATGGTTACAAATAAAGCAATAGCATCACAAATTTCAC
AAATAAAGCATTTTTTTCACTGCATTCTAGTTGTGGTTTGTCCAAACTCATCAATGTATCTTATCATGTC
TGTATACCGTCGACCTCTAGCTAGAGCTTGGCGTAATCATGGTCATTACCAATGCTTAATCAGTGAGGCA
CCTATCTCAGCGATCTGTCTATTTCGTTCATCCATAGTTGCCTGACTCCCCGTCGTGTAGATAACTACGA
TACGGGAGGGCTTACCATCTGGCCCCAGCGCTGCGATGATACCGCGAGAACCACGCTCACCGGCTCCGGA
TTTATCAGCAATAAACCAGCCAGCCGGAAGGGCCGAGCGCAGAAGTGGTCCTGCAACTTTATCCGCCTCC
ATCCAGTCTATTAATTGTTGCCGGGAAGCTAGAGTAAGTAGTTCGCCAGTTAATAGTTTGCGCAACGTTG
TTGCCATCGCTACAGGCATCGTGGTGTCACGCTCGTCGTTTGGTATGGCTTCATTCAGCTCCGGTTCCCA
ACGATCAAGGCGAGTTACATGATCCCCCATGTTGTGCAAAAAAGCGGTTAGCTCCTTCGGTCCTCCGATC
GTTGTCAGAAGTAAGTTGGCCGCAGTGTTATCACTCATGGTTATGGCAGCACTGCATAATTCTCTTACTG
TCATGCCATCCGTAAGATGCTTTTCTGTGACTGGTGAGTACTCAACCAAGTCATTCTGAGAATAGTGTAT
GCGGCGACCGAGTTGCTCTTGCCCGGCGTCAATACGGGATAATACCGCGCCACATAGCAGAACTTTAAAA
GTGCTCATCATTGGAAAACGTTCTTCGGGGCGAAAACTCTCAAGGATCTTACCGCTGTTGAGATCCAGTT
CGATGTAACCCACTCGTGCACCCAACTGATCTTCAGCATCTTTTACTTTCACCAGCGTTTCTGGGTGAGC
AAAAACAGGAAGGCAAAATGCCGCAAAAAAGGGAATAAGGGCGACACGGAAATGTTGAATACTCATATTC
TTCCTT
Features (pLannotate 1.2.2; 24 found; start..end, strand, type, name):
    119..143     -  CDS            KanR (fragment): aminoglycoside phosphotransferase; aph(3')-Ia; confers resistance to kanamycin
    254..842     +  rep_origin     ori: high-copy-number ColE1/pMB1/pBR322/pUC origin of replication
   1067..1084    +  terminator     rrnB T2 terminator (fragment): transcription terminator T2 from the E. coli rrnB gene
   1109..1128    -  CDS            lacZα (fragment): LacZα fragment of β-galactosidase; lacZ fragment
   1584..1600    +  protein_bind   lac operator: The lac repressor binds to the lac operator to inhibit transcription in E. coli. This inhibition can be relieved by adding lactose or isopropyl-β-D-thiogalactopyranoside (IPTG). lac repressor encoded by lacI
   1843..2146    +  enhancer       CMV enhancer: human cytomegalovirus immediate early enhancer
   2147..2350    +  promoter       CMV promoter: human cytomegalovirus (CMV) immediate early promoter
   2486..2529    +  intron         CMV intron (fragment): modified intron A from human cytomegalovirus
   2581..2599    +  promoter       SP6 promoter: promoter for bacteriophage SP6 RNA polymerase
   2603..2640    +  CDS            IgH signal sequence (fragment): signal sequence from the mouse immunoglobulin heavy chain variable region
   2746..3648    +  CDS            PSG5 (fragment): PSG5_HUMAN - Experimental evidence at protein level: Swiss-Prot protein existence level 1. From Homo sapiens (Human).
   3748..3927    +  CDS            Comp (fragment): COMP_RAT - Experimental evidence at protein level: Swiss-Prot protein existence level 1. May play a role in the structural integrity of cartilage via its interaction with other extracellular matrix proteins such as the collagens and fibronectin. Can mediate the interaction of chondrocytes with the cartilage extracellular matrix through interaction with cell surface integrin receptors. Could play a role in the pathogenesis of osteoarthritis. Potent suppressor of apoptosis in both primary chondrocytes and transformed cells. Suppresses apoptosis by blocking the activation of caspase-3 and by indu
   3915..5367    +  CDS            SEAP (fragment): secreted alkaline phosphatase from human placenta The natural enzyme has a C-terminal transmembrane sequence that is replaced by a GPI anchor.
   5392..5433    +  CDS            AviTag™ (fragment): peptide tag that allows for enzymatic biotinylation
   5437..5460    +  CDS            8xHis: 8xHis affinity tag
   5606..5717    +  polyA_signal   bGH poly(A) signal: bovine growth hormone polyadenylation signal
   5718..5826    +  rep_origin     f1 ori (fragment): f1 bacteriophage origin of replication; arrow indicates direction of (+) strand synthesis
   5840..6169    +  promoter       SV40 promoter: SV40 enhancer and early promoter
   6217..6264    +  promoter       EM7 promoter: synthetic bacterial promoter&nbsp
   6283..6882    +  CDS            PuroR (fragment): puromycin N-acetyltransferase; pac from Streptomyces; confers resistance to puromycin
   6892..7017    +  CDS            ble (fragment): BLE_KLEPN - Experimental evidence at protein level: Swiss-Prot protein existence level 1. Binding protein with a strong affinity to the bleomycin family of antibiotics. Binds to CL990; an antimitotic-antibiotic compound. From Klebsiella pneumoniae.
   7012..7133    +  polyA_signal   SV40 poly(A) signal: SV40 polyadenylation signal
   7186..8046    -  CDS            AmpR: β-lactamase; bla; confers resistance to ampicillin, carbenicillin, and related antibiotics
   8049..89      -  promoter       AmpR promoter (fragment) (across the origin): bla
