[The description below was written by a language model from this plasmid's Addgene catalogue record and pLannotate feature annotations shown in this document.]
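Description:
pD649-HAsp-PSG11-COMP5AP-AviTag-9xHis is a mammalian expression plasmid of about 8.1 kb, built on the pD649 backbone, for producing a secreted, tagged form of human pregnancy-specific glycoprotein 11 (PSG11). It is maintained in E. coli at high copy through a ColE1/pUC-type origin and selected with ampicillin via a complete β-lactamase gene. Short kanamycin-resistance, lacZα, rrnB terminator and f1 ori fragments appear to be backbone remnants. A separate SV40 early/EM7 promoter cassette with an SV40 poly(A) signal carries a puromycin N-acetyltransferase sequence, annotated as a fragment, which could offer drug selection in mammalian cells, although the record does not describe that use.

The expression unit runs from the CMV enhancer and promoter, followed by a piece of CMV intron A and an SP6 promoter, which also serves as a sequencing primer site. The construct name indicates an HA signal peptide, whereas the automated annotation labels the leader region as a partial IgH signal sequence. The 903 bp insert lies between retained NotI and AscI sites. The annotation tool matched it to the closely related PSG5, but the catalogue entry identifies it as PSG11. It is fused at its C terminus to a rat COMP coiled-coil segment, which drives pentamerisation, then human placental alkaline phosphatase, an AviTag for enzymatic biotinylation and a polyhistidine tag (9xHis by name, annotated as 8xHis), ending at the bGH poly(A) signal.

This design yields a multivalent, enzymatically detectable soluble protein, suited to high-avidity binding screens such as the human IgSF cell-surface interactome study it comes from. The depositor notes that some plasmids in this collection may carry an IS4-like transposase upstream of the CMV promoter. No such feature is annotated here.
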