Addgene plasmid #157304: pD649-HAsp-PSG11-COMP5AP-AviTag-9xHis
Purpose: Mammalian expression of secreted protein fused to COMP5AP-AviTag-9xHis.
Depositing lab: Chris Garcia. Depositing organization: Stanford University. Publication: A Human IgSF Cell-Surface Interactome Reveals a Complex Network of Protein-Protein Interactions. Wojtowicz WM, Vielmetter J, Fernandes RA, Siepe DH, Eastman CL, Chisholm GB, Cox S, Klock H, Anderson PW, Rue SM, Miller JJ, Glaser SM, Bragstad ML, Vance J, Lam AW, Lesley SA, Zinn K, Garcia KC. Cell. 2020 Aug 20;182(4):1027-1043.e17. doi: 10.1016/j.cell.2020.07.025. PubMed 32822567.
Backbone
  Vector backbone: pD649
  Backbone size w/o insert (bp): 7153
  Vector type: Mammalian Expression
Growth in bacteria
  Bacterial resistance: Ampicillin, 100 μg/mL
  Growth temperature: 37°C
  Growth strain: DH5alpha
  Copy number: High Copy
Gene/Insert
  Gene/Insert name: PSG11
  Species: H. sapiens (human)
  Insert size (bp): 903
  Entrez Gene: PSG11 (a.k.a. PSBG-11, PSBG-13, PSG13, PSG14)
  Promoter: CMV/SP6
  Tag / fusion protein: COMP5AP-AviTag-9xHis (C terminal on backbone)
  Cloning method: Restriction Enzyme; 5′ cloning site GCGGCCGC (not destroyed); 3′ cloning site GGCGCGCC (not destroyed)
  Sequencing primers: 5′ ATTTAGGTGACACTATAG; 3′ CGTCGCACTCCATCACGGTG
Resource information
  A portion of this plasmid was derived from a plasmid made by: synthesis by ThermoFisher
Terms and licenses: Academic/Nonprofit Terms; Industry Terms: Not Available to Industry
Depositor comments: Some plasmids in this collection may have an IS4-like element ISVsa5 family transposase upstream of the CMV promoter.
How to cite: pD649-HAsp-PSG11-COMP5AP-AviTag-9xHis was a gift from Chris Garcia (Addgene plasmid # 157304 ; http://n2t.net/addgene:157304 ; RRID:Addgene_157304)
