>Addgene plasmid #157304 | pD649-HAsp-PSG11-COMP5AP-AviTag-9xHis | depositor partial sequence | sequence record 303718 | insert (secreted protein)
CAAGTGATGATTGAAGCCCAGCCTCCTAAGGTGTCCGAGGGCAAAGATGTGCTGCTGCTGGTGCACAACC
TGCCTCAGAATCTGACCGGCTACATCTGGTACAAGGGCCAGATCCGGGACCTGTACCACTACATCACCAG
CTACGTGGTGGACGGCCAGATCATCATCTACGGCCCTGCCTACAGCGGCAGAGAAACCGTGTACAGCAAT
GCCAGCCTGCTGATCCAGAACGTGACAAGAGAGGATGCCGGCAGCTACACCCTGCACATCATTAAGAGAG
GCGACGGCACAAGAGGCGTGACAGGCTACTTCACCTTCACACTGTACCTGGAAACCCCTAAGCCTAGCAT
CAGCAGCTCCAATCTGAACCCCAGAGAAGCCATGGAAACCGTGATCCTGACCTGCAATCCCGAGACACCT
GATGCCTCTTACCTGTGGTGGATGAACGGCCAGAGCCTGCCTATGACACACAGAATGCAGCTGAGCGAGA
CAAACAGAACCCTGTTCCTGTTCGGCGTGACCAAGTACACAGCCGGACCTTACGAGTGCGAGATCTGGAA
TTCTGGCAGCGCCAGCAGATCTGACCCCGTGACACTGAATCTGCTGCACGGCCCTGATCTGCCCAGAATT
TTTCCCAGCGTGACCAGCTACTACTCCGGCGAGAATCTGGATCTGAGCTGCTTCGCCAACAGCAACCCTC
CTGCTCAGTACAGCTGGACCATCAACGGCAAGTTTCAGCTGTCCGGCCAGAAGCTGTTCATTCCTCAGAT
CACCCCAAAGCACAACGGCCTGTACGCCTGTAGCGCCAGAAATTCTGCCACAGGCGAGGAAAGCAGCACC
AGCCTGACAATCAGAGTGATCGCTCCTCCTGGCCTGGGCACCTTCGCCTTCAACAATCCTACA
